>Addgene plasmid #74008 | B33 | addgene full sequence | sequence record 179992 | Addgene NGS Result
GAGGGCCTATTTCCCATGATTCCTTCATATTTGCATATACGATACAAGGCTGTTAGAGAGATAATTGGAA
TTAATTTGACTGTAAACACAAAGATATTAGTACAAAATACGTGACGTAGAAAGTAATAATTTCTTGGGTA
GTTTGCAGTTTTAAAATTATGTTTTAAAATGGACTATCATATGCTTACCGTAACTTGAAAGTATTTCGAT
TTCTTGGCTTTATATATCTTGTGGAAAGGACGAAACACCGCTGCATTCAAATCAGTGTCTGTTTTAGAGC
TAGAAATAGCAAGTTAAAATAAGGCTAGTCCGTTATCAACTTGAAAAAGTGGCACCGAGTCGGTGCTTTT
TTGTTTTAGAGCTAGAAATAGCAAGTTAAAATAAGGCTAGTCCGTTTTTAGCGCGTGCGCCAATTCTGCA
GACAAATGGCTCTAGAGGTACCCGTTACATAACTTACGGTAAATGGCCCGCCTGGCTGACCGCCCAACGA
CCCCCGCCCATTGACGTCAATAGTAACGCCAATAGGGACTTTCCATTGACGTCAATGGGTGGAGTATTTA
CGGTAAACTGCCCACTTGGCAGTACATCAAGTGTATCATATGCCAAGTACGCCCCCTATTGACGTCAATG
ACGGTAAATGGCCCGCCTGGCATTGTGCCCAGTACATGACCTTATGGGACTTTCCTACTTGGCAGTACAT
CTACGTATTAGTCATCGCTATTACCATGGTCGAGGTGAGCCCCACGTTCTGCTTCACTCTCCCCATCTCC
CCCCCCTCCCCACCCCCAATTTTGTATTTATTTATTTTTTAATTATTTTGTGCAGCGATGGGGGCGGGGG
GGGGGGGGGGGCGCGCGCCAGGCGGGGCGGGGCGGGGCGAGGGGCGGGGCGGGGCGAGGCGGAGAGGTGC
GGCGGCAGCCAATCAGAGCGGCGCGCTCCGAAAGTTTCCTTTTATGGCGAGGCGGCGGCGGCGGCGGCCC
TATAAAAAGCGAAGCGCGCGGCGGGCGGGAGTCGCTGCGACGCTGCCTTCGCCCCGTGCCCCGCTCCGCC
GCCGCCTCGCGCCGCCCGCCCCGGCTCTGACTGACCGCGTTACTCCCACAGGTGAGCGGGCGGGACGGCC
CTTCTCCTCCGGGCTGTAATTAGCTGAGCAAGAGGTAAGGGTTTAAGGGATGGTTGGTTGGTGGGGTATT
AATGTTTAATTACCTGGAGCACCTGCCTGAAATCACTTTTTTTCAGGTTGGACCGGTGCCACCATGGACT
ATAAGGACCACGACGGAGACTACAAGGATCATGATATTGATTACAAAGACGATGACGATAAGATGGCCCC
AAAGAAGAAGCGGAAGGTCGGTATCCACGGAGTCCCAGCAGCCGACAAGAAGTACAGCATCGGCCTGGAC
ATCGGCACCAACTCTGTGGGCTGGGCCGTGATCACCGACGAGTACAAGGTGCCCAGCAAGAAATTCAAGG
TGCTGGGCAACACCGACCGGCACAGCATCAAGAAGAACCTGATCGGAGCCCTGCTGTTCGACAGCGGCGA
AACAGCCGAGGCCACCCGGCTGAAGAGAACCGCCAGAAGAAGATACACCAGACGGAAGAACCGGATCTGC
TATCTGCAAGAGATCTTCAGCAACGAGATGGCCAAGGTGGACGACAGCTTCTTCCACAGACTGGAAGAGT
CCTTCCTGGTGGAAGAGGATAAGAAGCACGAGCGGCACCCCATCTTCGGCAACATCGTGGACGAGGTGGC
CTACCACGAGAAGTACCCCACCATCTACCACCTGAGAAAGAAACTGGTGGACAGCACCGACAAGGCCGAC
CTGCGGCTGATCTATCTGGCCCTGGCCCACATGATCAAGTTCCGGGGCCACTTCCTGATCGAGGGCGACC
TGAACCCCGACAACAGCGACGTGGACAAGCTGTTCATCCAGCTGGTGCAGACCTACAACCAGCTGTTCGA
GGAAAACCCCATCAACGCCAGCGGCGTGGACGCCAAGGCCATCCTGTCTGCCAGACTGAGCAAGAGCAGA
CGGCTGGAAAATCTGATCGCCCAGCTGCCCGGCGAGAAGAAGAATGGCCTGTTCGGAAACCTGATTGCCC
TGAGCCTGGGCCTGACCCCCAACTTCAAGAGCAACTTCGACCTGGCCGAGGATGCCAAACTGCAGCTGAG
CAAGGACACCTACGACGACGACCTGGACAACCTGCTGGCCCAGATCGGCGACCAGTACGCCGACCTGTTT
CTGGCCGCCAAGAACCTGTCCGACGCCATCCTGCTGAGCGACATCCTGAGAGTGAACACCGAGATCACCA
AGGCCCCCCTGAGCGCCTCTATGATCAAGAGATACGACGAGCACCACCAGGACCTGACCCTGCTGAAAGC
TCTCGTGCGGCAGCAGCTGCCTGAGAAGTACAAAGAGATTTTCTTCGACCAGAGCAAGAACGGCTACGCC
GGCTACATTGACGGCGGAGCCAGCCAGGAAGAGTTCTACAAGTTCATCAAGCCCATCCTGGAAAAGATGG
ACGGCACCGAGGAACTGCTCGTGAAGCTGAACAGAGAGGACCTGCTGCGGAAGCAGCGGACCTTCGACAA
CGGCAGCATCCCCCACCAGATCCACCTGGGAGAGCTGCACGCCATTCTGCGGCGGCAGGAAGATTTTTAC
CCATTCCTGAAGGACAACCGGGAAAAGATCGAGAAGATCCTGACCTTCCGCATCCCCTACTACGTGGGCC
CTCTGGCCAGGGGAAACAGCAGATTCGCCTGGATGACCAGAAAGAGCGAGGAAACCATCACCCCCTGGAA
CTTCGAGGAAGTGGTGGACAAGGGCGCTTCCGCCCAGAGCTTCATCGAGCGGATGACCAACTTCGATAAG
AACCTGCCCAACGAGAAGGTGCTGCCCAAGCACAGCCTGCTGTACGAGTACTTCACCGTGTATAACGAGC
TGACCAAAGTGAAATACGTGACCGAGGGAATGAGAAAGCCCGCCTTCCTGAGCGGCGAGCAGAAAAAGGC
CATCGTGGACCTGCTGTTCAAGACCAACCGGAAAGTGACCGTGAAGCAGCTGAAAGAGGACTACTTCAAG
AAAATCGAGTGCTTCGACTCCGTGGAAATCTCCGGCGTGGAAGATCGGTTCAACGCCTCCCTGGGCACAT
ACCACGATCTGCTGAAAATTATCAAGGACAAGGACTTCCTGGACAATGAGGAAAACGAGGACATTCTGGA
AGATATCGTGCTGACCCTGACACTGTTTGAGGACAGAGAGATGATCGAGGAACGGCTGAAAACCTATGCC
CACCTGTTCGACGACAAAGTGATGAAGCAGCTGAAGCGGCGGAGATACACCGGCTGGGGCAGGCTGAGCC
GGAAGCTGATCAACGGCATCCGGGACAAGCAGTCCGGCAAGACAATCCTGGATTTCCTGAAGTCCGACGG
CTTCGCCAACAGAAACTTCATGCAGCTGATCCACGACGACAGCCTGACCTTTAAAGAGGACATCCAGAAA
GCCCAGGTGTCCGGCCAGGGCGATAGCCTGCACGAGCACATTGCCAATCTGGCCGGCAGCCCCGCCATTA
AGAAGGGCATCCTGCAGACAGTGAAGGTGGTGGACGAGCTCGTGAAAGTGATGGGCCGGCACAAGCCCGA
GAACATCGTGATCGAAATGGCCAGAGAGAACCAGACCACCCAGAAGGGACAGAAGAACAGCCGCGAGAGA
ATGAAGCGGATCGAAGAGGGCATCAAAGAGCTGGGCAGCCAGATCCTGAAAGAACACCCCGTGGAAAACA
CCCAGCTGCAGAACGAGAAGCTGTACCTGTACTACCTGCAGAATGGGCGGGATATGTACGTGGACCAGGA
ACTGGACATCAACCGGCTGTCCGACTACGATGTGGACCATATCGTGCCTCAGAGCTTTCTGAAGGACGAC
TCCATCGACAACAAGGTGCTGACCAGAAGCGACAAGAACCGGGGCAAGAGCGACAACGTGCCCTCCGAAG
AGGTCGTGAAGAAGATGAAGAACTACTGGCGGCAGCTGCTGAACGCCAAGCTGATTACCCAGAGAAAGTT
CGACAATCTGACCAAGGCCGAGAGAGGCGGCCTGAGCGAACTGGATAAGGCCGGCTTCATCAAGAGACAG
CTGGTGGAAACCCGGCAGATCACAAAGCACGTGGCACAGATCCTGGACTCCCGGATGAACACTAAGTACG
ACGAGAATGACAAGCTGATCCGGGAAGTGAAAGTGATCACCCTGAAGTCCAAGCTGGTGTCCGATTTCCG
GAAGGATTTCCAGTTTTACAAAGTGCGCGAGATCAACAACTACCACCACGCCCACGACGCCTACCTGAAC
GCCGTCGTGGGAACCGCCCTGATCAAAAAGTACCCTAAGCTGGAAAGCGAGTTCGTGTACGGCGACTACA
AGGTGTACGACGTGCGGAAGATGATCGCCAAGAGCGAGCAGGAAATCGGCAAGGCTACCGCCAAGTACTT
CTTCTACAGCAACATCATGAACTTTTTCAAGACCGAGATTACCCTGGCCAACGGCGAGATCCGGAAGCGG
CCTCTGATCGAGACAAACGGCGAAACCGGGGAGATCGTGTGGGATAAGGGCCGGGATTTTGCCACCGTGC
GGAAAGTGCTGAGCATGCCCCAAGTGAATATCGTGAAAAAGACCGAGGTGCAGACAGGCGGCTTCAGCAA
AGAGTCTATCCTGCCCAAGAGGAACAGCGATAAGCTGATCGCCAGAAAGAAGGACTGGGACCCTAAGAAG
TACGGCGGCTTCGACAGCCCCACCGTGGCCTATTCTGTGCTGGTGGTGGCCAAAGTGGAAAAGGGCAAGT
CCAAGAAACTGAAGAGTGTGAAAGAGCTGCTGGGGATCACCATCATGGAAAGAAGCAGCTTCGAGAAGAA
TCCCATCGACTTTCTGGAAGCCAAGGGCTACAAAGAAGTGAAAAAGGACCTGATCATCAAGCTGCCTAAG
TACTCCCTGTTCGAGCTGGAAAACGGCCGGAAGAGAATGCTGGCCTCTGCCGGCGAACTGCAGAAGGGAA
ACGAACTGGCCCTGCCCTCCAAATATGTGAACTTCCTGTACCTGGCCAGCCACTATGAGAAGCTGAAGGG
CTCCCCCGAGGATAATGAGCAGAAACAGCTGTTTGTGGAACAGCACAAGCACTACCTGGACGAGATCATC
GAGCAGATCAGCGAGTTCTCCAAGAGAGTGATCCTGGCCGACGCTAATCTGGACAAAGTGCTGTCCGCCT
ACAACAAGCACCGGGATAAGCCCATCAGAGAGCAGGCCGAGAATATCATCCACCTGTTTACCCTGACCAA
TCTGGGAGCCCCTGCCGCCTTCAAGTACTTTGACACCACCATCGACCGGAAGAGGTACACCAGCACCAAA
GAGGTGCTGGACGCCACCCTGATCCACCAGAGCATCACCGGCCTGTACGAGACACGGATCGACCTGTCTC
AGCTGGGAGGCGACAAAAGGCCGGCGGCCACGAAAAAGGCCGGCCAGGCAAAAAAGAAAAAGTAAGAATT
CCTAGAGCTCGCTGATCAGCCTCGACTGTGCCTTCTAGTTGCCAGCCATCTGTTGTTTGCCCCTCCCCCG
TGCCTTCCTTGACCCTGGAAGGTGCCACTCCCACTGTCCTTTCCTAATAAAATGAGGAAATTGCATCGCA
TTGTCTGAGTAGGTGTCATTCTATTCTGGGGGGTGGGGTGGGGCAGGACAGCAAGGGGGAGGATTGGGAA
GAGAATAGCAGGCATGCTGGGGAGCGGCCGCAGGAACCCCTAGTGATGGAGTTGGCCACTCCCTCTCTGC
GCGCTCGCTCGCTCACTGAGGCCGGGCGACCAAAGGTCGCCCGACGCCCGGGCTTTGCCCGGGCGGCCTC
AGTGAGCGAGCGAGCGCGCAGCTGCCTGCAGGGGCGCCTGATGCGGTATTTTCTCCTTACGCATCTGTGC
GGTATTTCACACCGCATA
[95 nt withheld, positions 5969-6063]
T
[46 nt withheld, positions 6065-6110]
C
[141 nt withheld, positions 6112-6252]
CCTTTGACGTTGGAGTCCACGTTCTTT
[37 nt withheld, positions 6280-6316]
ACTCTATCTCGGGCTATTCTTTTGATTTATAAGGGATTTTGCCGATTTCGGTCTATTGGTTAAAAAATGA
GCTGATTTAACAAAAATTTAACGCGAATTTTAACAAAATATTAACGTTTACAATTTTATGGTGCACTCTC
AGTACAATCTGCTCTGATGCCGCATAGTTAAGCCAGCCCCGACACCCGCCAACACCCGCTGACGCGCCCT
GACGGGCTTGTCTGCTCCCGGCATCCGCTTACAGACAAGCTGTGACCGTCTCCGGGAGCTGCATGTGTCA
GAGGTTTTCACCGTCATCACCGAAACGCGCGAGACGAAAGGGCCTCGTGATACGCCTATTTTTATAGGTT
AATGTCATGATAATAATGGTTTCTTAGACGTCAGGTGGCACTTTTCGGGGAAATGTGCGCGGAACCCCTA
TTTGTTTATTTTTCTAAATACATTCAAATATGTATCCGCTCATGAGACAATAACCCTGATAAATGCTTCA
ATAATATTGAAAAAGGAAGAGTATGAGTATTCAACATTTCCGTGTCGCCCTTATTCCCTTTTTTGCGGCA
TTTTGCCTTCCTGTTTTTGCTCACCCAGAAACGCTGGTGAAAGTAAAAGATGCTGAAGATCAGTTGGGTG
CACGAGTGGGTTACATCGAACTGGATCTCAACAGCGGTAAGATCCTTGAGAGTTTTCGCCCCGAAGAACG
TTTTCCAATGATGAGCACTTTTAAAGTTCTGCTATGTGGCGCGGTATTATCCCGTATTGACGCCGGGCAA
GAGCAACTCGGTCGCCGCATACACTATTCTCAGAATGACTTGGTTGAGTACTCACCAGTCACAGAAAAGC
ATCTTACGGATGGCATGACAGTAAGAGAATTATGCAGTGCTGCCATAACCATGAGTGATAACACTGCGGC
CAACTTACTTCTGACAACGATCGGAGGACCGAAGGAGCTAACCGCTTTTTTGCACAACATGGGGGATCAT
GTAACTCGCCTTGATCGTTGGGAACCGGAGCTGAATGAAGCCATACCAAACGACGAGCGTGACACCACGA
TGCCTGTAGCAATGGCAACAACGTTGCGCAAACTATTAACTGGCGAACTACTTACTCTAGCTTCCCGGCA
ACAATTAATAGACTGGATGGAGGCGGATAAAGTTGCAGGACCACTTCTGCGCTCGGCCCTTCCGGCTGGC
TGGTTTATTGCTGATAAATCTGGAGCCGGTGAGCGTGGAAGCCGCGGTATCATTGCAGCACTGGGGCCAG
ATGGTAAGCCCTCCCGTATCGTAGTTATCTACACGACGGGGAGTCAGGCAACTATGGATGAACGAAATAG
ACAGATCGCTGAGATAGGTGCCTCACTGATTAAGCATTGGTAACTGTCAGACCAAGTTTACTCATATATA
CTTTAGATTGATTTAAAACTTCATTTTTAATTTAAAAGGATCTAGGTGAAGATCCTTTTTGATAATCTCA
TGACCAAAATCCCTTAACGTGAGTTTTCGTTCCACTGAGCGTCAGACCCCGTAGAAAAGATCAAAGGATC
TTCTTGAGATCCTTTTTTTCTGCGCGTAATCTGCTGCTTGCAAACAAAAAAACCACCGCTACCAGCGGTG
GTTTGTTTGCCGGATCAAGAGCTACCAACTCTTTTTCCGAAGGTAACTGGCTTCAGCAGAGCGCAGATAC
CAAATACTGTTCTTCTAGTGTAGCCGTAGTTAGGCCACCACTTCAAGAACTCTGTAGCACCGCCTACATA
CCTCGCTCTGCTAATCCTGTTACCAGTGGCTGCTGCCAGTGGCGATAAGTCGTGTCTTACCGGGTTGGAC
TCAAGACGATAGTTACCGGATAAGGCGCAGCGGTCGGGCTGAACGGGGGGTTCGTGCACACAGCCCAGCT
TGGAGCGAACGACCTACACCGAACTGAGATACCTACAGCGTGAGCTATGAGAAAGCGCCACGCTTCCCGA
AGGGAGAAAGGCGGACAGGTATCCGGTAAGCGGCAGGGTCGGAACAGGAGAGCGCACGAGGGAGCTTCCA
GGGGGAAACGCCTGGTATCTTTATAGTCCTGTCGGGTTTCGCCACCTCTGACTTGAGCGTCGATTTTTGT
GATGCTCGTCAGGGGGGCGGAGCCTATGGAAAAACGCCAGCAACGCGGCCTTTTTACGGTTCCTGGCCTT
TTGCTGGCCTTTTGCTCACATGT
Features (pLannotate 1.2.2; 18 found; start..end, strand, type, name):
      1..241     +  promoter       U6 promoter: RNA polymerase III promoter for human U6 snRNA
    271..346     +  misc_RNA       gRNA scaffold: guide RNA scaffold for the Streptococcus pyogenes CRISPR/Cas9 system
    353..396     +  misc_RNA       gRNA scaffold (fragment): guide RNA scaffold for the Streptococcus pyogenes CRISPR/Cas9 system
    443..728     +  enhancer       CMV enhancer: human cytomegalovirus immediate early enhancer; contains an 18-bp deletion relative to the standard CMV enhancer
    730..1007    +  promoter       chicken β-actin promoter: No description available
   1008..1236    +  intron         hybrid intron: hybrid between chicken β-actin (CBA) and minute virus of mice (MMV) introns (Gray et al., 2011)
   1374..2975    +  CDS            Cas9(N): N-terminal portion of Streptococcus pyogenes Cas9 (Zetsche et al., 2015)
   2976..5474    +  CDS            Cas9(C): C-terminal portion of Streptococcus pyogenes Cas9 (Zetsche et al., 2015)
   5475..5522    +  CDS            nucleoplasmin NLS: bipartite nuclear localization signal from nucleoplasmin
   5556..5667    +  polyA_signal   bGH poly(A) signal: bovine growth hormone polyadenylation signal
   5772..5912    +  repeat_region  AAV2 ITR: inverted terminal repeat of adeno-associated virus serotype 2 inverted
   5917..5968    -  misc_feature   bom (fragment): basis of mobility region from pBR322
   5987..6442    +  rep_origin     f1 ori (sequence partly withheld): f1 bacteriophage origin of replication; arrow indicates direction of (+) strand synthesis
   6443..6492    -  misc_feature   bom (fragment): basis of mobility region from pBR322
   6594..6629    -  CDS            rop (fragment): Rop protein, which maintains plasmids at low copy number; rop
   6724..6828    +  promoter       AmpR promoter: bla
   6829..7689    +  CDS            AmpR: β-lactamase; bla; confers resistance to ampicillin, carbenicillin, and related antibiotics
   7860..8448    +  rep_origin     ori: high-copy-number ColE1/pMB1/pBR322/pUC origin of replication
