[The description below was written by a language model from this plasmid's Addgene catalogue record and pLannotate feature annotations shown in this document.]
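Description:
B33 is a CRISPR/Cas9 plasmid built on the px330 backbone, an all-in-one mammalian expression vector that carries both a single guide RNA cassette and Streptococcus pyogenes Cas9. It totals about 8.5 kb and is propagated in E. coli as a high-copy plasmid through a ColE1/pUC-type origin, with ampicillin selection provided by the β-lactamase gene under its own promoter. An f1 phage origin and short remnants of pBR322 bom and rop sequences are also present in the backbone, along with a single AAV2 inverted terminal repeat downstream of the Cas9 cassette. With only one ITR annotated, nothing in the record indicates that the plasmid is meant for AAV packaging.

The insert is a 20-nucleotide guide sequence directed against a mouse target, placed between the human U6 RNA polymerase III promoter and the S. pyogenes gRNA scaffold. The cloning sites were destroyed during insertion. Cas9 is driven separately by a hybrid promoter made of the CMV enhancer, the chicken β-actin promoter and a hybrid intron. Its coding sequence is annotated as contiguous N- and C-terminal portions that together make up the full-length nuclease. It ends in a nucleoplasmin bipartite nuclear localization signal and is followed by a bovine growth hormone polyadenylation signal. Transfected or electroporated cells therefore express both the guide and the nuclear-targeted nuclease from one plasmid.

The stated purpose is "gRNA for B108". The record does not define B108, though the associated publication concerns a gene regulatory network controlling the choice between rod and bipolar cell fates in the vertebrate retina, which suggests the guide targets a genomic element studied in that work.
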