Addgene plasmid #74008: B33
Purpose: gRNA for B108
Depositing lab: Connie Cepko. Depositing organization: Harvard Medical School. Publication: A gene regulatory network controls the binary fate decision of rod and bipolar cells in the vertebrate retina. Wang S, Sengel C, Emerson MM, Cepko CL. Dev Cell. 2014 Sep 8;30(5):513-27. doi: 10.1016/j.devcel.2014.07.018. Epub 2014 Aug 21. PubMed 25155555.
Backbone
  Vector backbone: px330
  Backbone manufacturer: purchased from addgene
  Backbone size w/o insert (bp): 8489
  Total vector size (bp): 8509
  Vector type: CRISPR
Growth in bacteria
  Bacterial resistance: Ampicillin, 100 μg/mL
  Growth temperature: 37°C
  Growth strain: DH5alpha
  Copy number: High Copy
Gene/Insert
  Gene/Insert name: gRNA
  gRNA/shRNA sequence: CTGCATTCAAATCAGTGTCT
  Species: M. musculus (mouse)
  Promoter: U6
  Tag / fusion protein: none
  Cloning method: Restriction Enzyme; 5′ cloning site None (destroyed during cloning); 3′ cloning site none (destroyed during cloning)
  Sequencing primers: 5′ gagggcctatttcccatgat
Terms and licenses: Academic/Nonprofit Terms; Industry Terms: Not Available to Industry
How to cite: B33 was a gift from Connie Cepko (Addgene plasmid # 74008 ; http://n2t.net/addgene:74008 ; RRID:Addgene_74008)
